Addgene plasmid #138453: pcDNA4/TO-mu24-ORF24-2xStrep
Purpose: Expresses mu24-ORF24 chimera with a C-terminal 2xStrep tag in mammalian cells
Depositing lab: Britt Glaunsinger. Depositing organization: University of California, Berkeley. Publication: The gammaherpesviral TATA-box-binding protein directly interacts with the CTD of host RNA Pol II to direct late gene transcription. Castaneda AF, Didychuk AL, Louder RK, McCollum CO, Davis ZH, Nogales E, Glaunsinger BA. PLoS Pathog. 2020 Sep 4;16(9):e1008843. doi: 10.1371/journal.ppat.1008843. eCollection 2020 Sep. PubMed 32886723.
Backbone
  Vector backbone: pcDNA4/TO
  Backbone manufacturer: Invitrogen
  Backbone size w/o insert (bp): 5118
  Total vector size (bp): 7344
  Vector type: Mammalian Expression
  Selectable markers: Zeocin
Growth in bacteria
  Bacterial resistance: Ampicillin, 100 μg/mL
  Growth temperature: 37°C
  Growth strain: DH5alpha
  Copy number: High Copy
Gene/Insert
  Gene/Insert name: mu24-ORF24
  Species: MHV68/KSHV
  Insert size (bp): 2223
  Mutation: mu24 amino acids 1-191 fused to ORF24 amino acids 202-751
  Entrez Gene: ORF24 (a.k.a. HHV8GK18_gp27)
  Promoter: CMV
  Tag / fusion protein: Strep (C terminal on backbone)
  Cloning method: Ligation Independent Cloning
  Sequencing primers: 5′ CGCAAATGGGCGGTAGGCGTG; 3′ TAGAAGGCACAGTCGAGG
Terms and licenses: Academic/Nonprofit Terms; Industry Terms: Not Available to Industry
How to cite: pcDNA4/TO-mu24-ORF24-2xStrep was a gift from Britt Glaunsinger (Addgene plasmid # 138453 ; http://n2t.net/addgene:138453 ; RRID:Addgene_138453)
