[The description below was written by a language model from this plasmid's Addgene catalogue record and pLannotate feature annotations shown in this document.]
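Description:
pcDNA4/TO-mu24-ORF24-2xStrep is a mammalian expression plasmid of about 7.3 kb built on the Invitrogen pcDNA4/TO backbone. It is maintained in E. coli at high copy through a ColE1/pUC-type origin with ampicillin selection (AmpR under its own bla promoter), and it also carries an f1 origin. For selection in mammalian cells, a Sh ble (BleoR) cassette confers Zeocin resistance. This cassette is driven by the SV40 early promoter, with an EM7 bacterial promoter in tandem, and ends in an SV40 polyadenylation signal.

The expression cassette uses the CMV immediate early enhancer and promoter. Directly downstream are two short tet operator-containing segments, which the annotation software labels as PLtetO-1 and TRE3GV fragments. This is the standard "TO" arrangement: expression is constitutive in ordinary cells but is repressed, and becomes tetracycline/doxycycline-inducible, in cells that supply the Tet repressor. The insert of roughly 2.2 kb encodes a chimeric protein in which amino acids 1–191 of MHV68 mu24 are fused to amino acids 202–751 of KSHV ORF24. It is followed by a C-terminal 2xStrep tag supplied by the backbone and by the bGH polyadenylation signal. The feature tables annotate the coding region only as an ORF24 fragment and do not call out the mu24 portion or the Strep tag separately. The two sequence records, one from the depositor and one from repository sequencing, differ by three nucleotides in length and in their start coordinate, but show the same layout.

ORF24 is the gammaherpesviral TATA-box-binding protein mimic that interacts with host RNA polymerase II to direct late gene transcription. This domain-swap construct is suited to mapping which regions of the homologs are functionally interchangeable, with the Strep tag allowing affinity purification and detection.
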