Features (pLannotate 1.2.2; 23 found; start..end, strand, type, name):
     28..80      -  misc_feature   bom (fragment): basis of mobility region from pBR322
    235..614     +  enhancer       CMV enhancer: human cytomegalovirus immediate early enhancer
    687..704     -  promoter       CMV promoter (fragment): human cytomegalovirus (CMV) immediate early promoter
    767..818     +  promoter       CMVd2 promoter: truncated human cytomegalovirus (CMV) immediate early promoter that yields moderately reduced expression relative to the full-length promoter
    820..839     +  promoter       PLtetO-1 promoter (fragment): modified phage lambda PL promoter with tet operator sites (Lutz and Bujard, 1997)
    841..860     +  promoter       PLtetO-1 promoter (fragment): modified phage lambda PL promoter with tet operator sites (Lutz and Bujard, 1997)
    868..901     +  promoter       TRE3GV promoter (fragment): 3rd-generation Tet-responsive promoter that can be activated by binding of Tet-On® 3G, optimized for retroviral and lentiviral vectors
   1161..3224    +  CDS            ORF24 (fragment): ORF24_HHV8P - Protein inferred from homology: Swiss-Prot protein existence level 3. From Human herpesvirus 8 type P (isolate GK18) (HHV-8) (Kaposi's sarcoma-associated herpesvirus).
   3358..3582    +  polyA_signal   bGH poly(A) signal: bovine growth hormone polyadenylation signal
   3586..3607    +  promoter       SV40 promoter (fragment): SV40 enhancer and early promoter
   3628..4056    +  rep_origin     f1 ori (sequence partly withheld): f1 bacteriophage origin of replication; arrow indicates direction of (+) strand synthesis
   4070..4399    +  promoter       SV40 promoter: SV40 enhancer and early promoter
   4447..4494    +  promoter       EM7 promoter: synthetic bacterial promoter&nbsp
   4513..4887    +  CDS            BleoR: antibiotic-binding protein; Sh ble from Streptoalloteichus hindustanus; confers resistance to bleomycin, phleomycin, and Zeocin™
   4897..5022    +  CDS            ble (fragment): BLE_KLEPN - Experimental evidence at protein level: Swiss-Prot protein existence level 1. Binding protein with a strong affinity to the bleomycin family of antibiotics. Binds to CL990; an antimitotic-antibiotic compound. From Klebsiella pneumoniae.
   5017..5138    +  polyA_signal   SV40 poly(A) signal: SV40 polyadenylation signal
   5211..5227    -  protein_bind   lac operator: The lac repressor binds to the lac operator to inhibit transcription in E. coli. This inhibition can be relieved by adding lactose or isopropyl-β-D-thiogalactopyranoside (IPTG). lac repressor encoded by lacI
   5235..5265    -  promoter       lac promoter: promoter for the E. coli lac operon
   5280..5301    -  protein_bind   CAP binding site: CAP binding activates transcription in the presence of cAMP. E. coli catabolite activator protein
   5314..5406    -  CDS            lacI (fragment): lac repressor; lacI; The lac repressor binds to the lac operator to inhibit transcription in E. coli. This inhibition can be relieved by adding lactose or isopropyl-β-D-thiogalactopyranoside (IPTG).
   5589..6174    -  rep_origin     ori: high-copy-number ColE1/pMB1/pBR322/pUC origin of replication
   6345..7205    -  CDS            AmpR: β-lactamase; bla; confers resistance to ampicillin, carbenicillin, and related antibiotics
   7206..7310    -  promoter       AmpR promoter: bla
>Addgene plasmid #138453 | pcDNA4/TO-mu24-ORF24-2xStrep | depositor full sequence | sequence record 267333 | pcDNA4/TO-mu24-ORF24-2xStrep sequence 7341 bps
GACGGATCGGGAGATCTCCCGATCCCCTATGGTGCACTCTCAGTACAATCTGCTCTGATGCCGCATAGTT
AAGCCAGTATCTGCTCCCTGCTTGTGTGTTGGAGGTCGCTGAGTAGTGCGCGAGCAAAATTTAAGCTACA
ACAAGGCAAGGCTTGACCGACAATTGCATGAAGAATCTGCTTAGGGTTAGGCGTTTTGCGCTGCTTCGCG
ATGTACGGGCCAGATATACGCGTTGACATTGATTATTGACTAGTTATTAATAGTAATCAATTACGGGGTC
ATTAGTTCATAGCCCATATATGGAGTTCCGCGTTACATAACTTACGGTAAATGGCCCGCCTGGCTGACCG
CCCAACGACCCCCGCCCATTGACGTCAATAATGACGTATGTTCCCATAGTAACGCCAATAGGGACTTTCC
ATTGACGTCAATGGGTGGAGTATTTACGGTAAACTGCCCACTTGGCAGTACATCAAGTGTATCATATGCC
AAGTACGCCCCCTATTGACGTCAATGACGGTAAATGGCCCGCCTGGCATTATGCCCAGTACATGACCTTA
TGGGACTTTCCTACTTGGCAGTACATCTACGTATTAGTCATCGCTATTACCATGGTGATGCGGTTTTGGC
AGTACATCAATGGGCGTGGATAGCGGTTTGACTCACGGGGATTTCCAAGTCTCCACCCCATTGACGTCAA
TGGGAGTTTGTTTTGGAACCAAAATCAACGGGACTTTCCAAAATGTCGTAACAACTCCGCCCCATTGACG
CAAATGGGCGGTAGGCGTGTACGGTGGGAGGTCTATATAAGCAGAGCTCTCCCTATCAGTGATAGAGATC
TCCCTATCAGTGATAGAGATCGTCGACGAGCTCGTTTAGTGAACCGTCAGATCGCCTGGAGACGCCATCC
ACGCTGTTTTGACCTCCATAGAAGACACCGGGACCGATCCAGCCTCCGGACTCTAGCGTTTAAACTTAAG
CTTGGTACCGAGCTCGGATCCATGACAATATTCTTACCAGTATTCTGTGATTTGCCAGAAGTATACCAAG
ATTGTGAATATGATGAGAATAGCCAACTGTCTATCTTATTCTGGATATCATCCAATACATATGAGGTAGT
AGAGAATGTACAACAATTTAATATACTTGGTAAAGATTTAACATTCTGTTTATGTAGAGCTTTAAGAAGA
CTGCTCCTGGGCATAAGACTGTACCCAACCTGCAATACTGAGTCTAACAGATATGTGGTTACCGGGGACA
GATATGTGGGCAATGGTTTGGTGGTTAGTCCCACAGGTAGGCATATTCAGCGCATAGATACCTGCACCTA
TGTTCCAGTGATATACAGCTTTGAACAAACTGACGCACATTATGATGGCATGGGACCTGGAAAACTGAGG
GCCTTGTATCATGAGCAATTATTTTTTAAAGGAATTGATTATTCCTTTGTATTTTCCACCCTCATCAGAT
TTTTATCTATGAAACAGATAGATGAGTGTTACTACTCTTTTATCCATACTTTGGAACCCTGGGCCAGGTC
TGCTTGTAAAAAAAATTACTTGAAGCTTACTGAGAGCCTGAAGCATCTCTCGTTTTCAATAATGCCACCC
GCATCCCCAGACGCACAGCTACATTTTTTAAAGTTTAACATCGGCAGCTTCATGGCCACGTGGGGGTGGC
ACGGAGAGCTGGTCTCGCTGCGCCGTGCCATCGCTCACAACGTAGAGCGACTGCCCACCGTGCTGAAGAA
CCTGTCGAAACAGAGTAAGCACCAGGACGTCAAGGTTAACGGACGGGATCTGGTGGGCTTTCAGCTGGCT
CTAAACCAGCTCGTGTCCCGTCTGCACGTAAAAATCCAACGCAAGGACCCCGGACCAAAGCCATACAGGG
TGGTCGTCAGTACCCCAGATTGTACCTACTATCTAGTGTATCCGGGCACACCGGCCATCTACAGACTCGT
CATGTGTATGGCAGTGGCAGACTGCATCGGCCACTCGTGCAGCGGACTGCACCCCTGCGCAAACTTTTTA
GGCACCCACGAGACACCGCGTCTCCTGGCGGCGACGCTTTCAAGAATCCGGTACGCGCCGAAAGACCGGC
GAGCAGCCATGAAGGGAAATTTGCAGGCGTGCTTCCAACGATACGCGGCCACGGACGCGCGGACTCTGGG
CAGCTCCACAGTGTCAGACATGCTGGAACCCACAAAACACGTCAGTTTGGAAAACTTCAAGATCACCATA
TTCAACACCAACATGGTGATTAACACTAAGATAAGCTGCCACGTTCCTAACACCCTGCAAAAGACTATTT
TAAACATCCCCAGATTGACCAACAATTTTGTTATACGAAAGTACTCCGTAAAGGAACCTTCTTTTACCAT
AAGCGTGTTTTTTTCCGACAACATGTGTCAAGGCACCGCAATAAACATCAACATCAGTGGGGACATGCTG
CACTTTCTCTTCGCAATGGGTACGCTGAAATGCTTTCTGCCAATCAGGCACATATTTCCTGTATCGATAG
CAAATTGGAACTCCACGTTGGACCTGCACGGACTGGAAAACCAGTACATGGTGAGAATGGGGCGAAAAAA
CGTATTTTGGACCACAAACTTTCCATCTGTGGTCTCCAGCAAGGATGGGCTAAACGTGTCCTGGTTTAAG
GCCGCGACAGCCACGATTTCTAAAGTGTACGGGCAGCCTCTTGTGGAACAGATTCGCCACGAGCTGGCGC
CCATTCTCACGGACCAGCACGCGCGCATCGACGGAAACAAAAATAGAATATTCTCCCTACTTGAGCACAG
AAACCGTTCCCAAATACAGACGCTACACAAAAGGTTCCTGGAGTGTCTGGTGGAATGCTGTTCGTTTCTC
AGGCTTGACGTGGCTTGCATTAGGCGAGCCGCCGCCCGGGGCCTGTTTGACTTCTCAAAGAAGATAATCA
GTCACACTAAAAGCAAACACGAGTGCGCAGTACTGGGATATAAAAAGTGTAACCTAATCCCGAAAATCTA
TGCCCGAAACAAGAAGACCAGGCTAGACGAGTTGGGCCGCAATGCAAACTTCATTTCGTTCGTCGCCACC
ACGGGTCATCGGTTCGCCGCTCTAAAGCCACAAATTGTCCGTCACGCCATTCGCAAACTAGGCCTGCACT
GGCGCCACCGAACGGCCGCGTCCAACGAGCAGACACCGCCAGCCGATCCCCGCGTACGTTGCGTCCGTCC
GCTGCTCGAGGGAGGCGGTGGATGGAGCCACCCCCAGTTCGAGAAGGGCGGCGGCAGCGGCGGCGGCAGC
GGCGGCGGCAGCTGGAGCCACCCCCAGTTCGAGAAGGGGCCCGTTTAAACCCGCTGATCAGCCTCGACTG
TGCCTTCTAGTTGCCAGCCATCTGTTGTTTGCCCCTCCCCCGTGCCTTCCTTGACCCTGGAAGGTGCCAC
TCCCACTGTCCTTTCCTAATAAAATGAGGAAATTGCATCGCATTGTCTGAGTAGGTGTCATTCTATTCTG
GGGGGTGGGGTGGGGCAGGACAGCAAGGGGGAGGATTGGGAAGACAATAGCAGGCATGCTGGGGATGCGG
TGGGCTCTATGGCTTCTGAGGCGGAAAGAACCAGCTGGGGCTCTAGGGGGTATCCCC
[124 nt withheld, positions 3628-3751]
C
[91 nt withheld, positions 3753-3843]
A
[49 nt withheld, positions 3845-3893]
CCTTTGACGTTGGAGTCCACGTTCTTT
[37 nt withheld, positions 3921-3957]
ACCCTATCTCGGTCTATTCTTTTGATTTATAAGGGATTTTGCCGATTTCGGCCTATTGGTTAAAAAATGA
GCTGATTTAACAAAAATTTAACGCGAATTAATTCTGTGGAATGTGTGTCAGTTAGGGTGTGGAAAGTCCC
CAGGCTCCCCAGCAGGCAGAAGTATGCAAAGCATGCATCTCAATTAGTCAGCAACCAGGTGTGGAAAGTC
CCCAGGCTCCCCAGCAGGCAGAAGTATGCAAAGCATGCATCTCAATTAGTCAGCAACCATAGTCCCGCCC
CTAACTCCGCCCATCCCGCCCCTAACTCCGCCCAGTTCCGCCCATTCTCCGCCCCATGGCTGACTAATTT
TTTTTATTTATGCAGAGGCCGAGGCCGCCTCTGCCTCTGAGCTATTCCAGAAGTAGTGAGGAGGCTTTTT
TGGAGGCCTAGGCTTTTGCAAAAAGCTCCCGGGAGCTTGTATATCCATTTTCGGATCTGATCAGCACGTG
TTGACAATTAATCATCGGCATAGTATATCGGCATAGTATAATACGACAAGGTGAGGAACTAAACCATGGC
CAAGTTGACCAGTGCCGTTCCGGTGCTCACCGCGCGCGACGTCGCCGGAGCGGTCGAGTTCTGGACCGAC
CGGCTCGGGTTCTCCCGGGACTTCGTGGAGGACGACTTCGCCGGTGTGGTCCGGGACGACGTGACCCTGT
TCATCAGCGCGGTCCAGGACCAGGTGGTGCCGGACAACACCCTGGCCTGGGTGTGGGTGCGCGGCCTGGA
CGAGCTGTACGCCGAGTGGTCGGAGGTCGTGTCCACGAACTTCCGGGACGCCTCCGGGCCGGCCATGACC
GAGATCGGCGAGCAGCCGTGGGGGCGGGAGTTCGCCCTGCGCGACCCGGCCGGCAACTGCGTGCACTTCG
TGGCCGAGGAGCAGGACTGACACGTGCTACGAGATTTCGATTCCACCGCCGCCTTCTATGAAAGGTTGGG
CTTCGGAATCGTTTTCCGGGACGCCGGCTGGATGATCCTCCAGCGCGGGGATCTCATGCTGGAGTTCTTC
GCCCACCCCAACTTGTTTATTGCAGCTTATAATGGTTACAAATAAAGCAATAGCATCACAAATTTCACAA
ATAAAGCATTTTTTTCACTGCATTCTAGTTGTGGTTTGTCCAAACTCATCAATGTATCTTATCATGTCTG
TATACCGTCGACCTCTAGCTAGAGCTTGGCGTAATCATGGTCATAGCTGTTTCCTGTGTGAAATTGTTAT
CCGCTCACAATTCCACACAACATACGAGCCGGAAGCATAAAGTGTAAAGCCTGGGGTGCCTAATGAGTGA
GCTAACTCACATTAATTGCGTTGCGCTCACTGCCCGCTTTCCAGTCGGGAAACCTGTCGTGCCAGCTGCA
TTAATGAATCGGCCAACGCGCGGGGAGAGGCGGTTTGCGTATTGGGCGCTCTTCCGCTTCCTCGCTCACT
GACTCGCTGCGCTCGGTCGTTCGGCTGCGGCGAGCGGTATCAGCTCACTCAAAGGCGGTAATACGGTTAT
CCACAGAATCAGGGGATAACGCAGGAAAGAACATGTGAGCAAAAGGCCAGCAAAAGGCCAGGAACCGTAA
AAAGGCCGCGTTGCTGGCGTTTTTCCATAGGCTCCGCCCCCCTGACGAGCATCACAAAAATCGACGCTCA
AGTCAGAGGTGGCGAAACCCGACAGGACTATAAAGATACCAGGCGTTTCCCCCTGGAAGCTCCCTCGTGC
GCTCTCCTGTTCCGACCCTGCCGCTTACCGGATACCTGTCCGCCTTTCTCCCTTCGGGAAGCGTGGCGCT
TTCTCATAGCTCACGCTGTAGGTATCTCAGTTCGGTGTAGGTCGTTCGCTCCAAGCTGGGCTGTGTGCAC
GAACCCCCCGTTCAGCCCGACCGCTGCGCCTTATCCGGTAACTATCGTCTTGAGTCCAACCCGGTAAGAC
ACGACTTATCGCCACTGGCAGCAGCCACTGGTAACAGGATTAGCAGAGCGAGGTATGTAGGCGGTGCTAC
AGAGTTCTTGAAGTGGTGGCCTAACTACGGCTACACTAGAAGAACAGTATTTGGTATCTGCGCTCTGCTG
AAGCCAGTTACCTTCGGAAAAAGAGTTGGTAGCTCTTGATCCGGCAAACAAACCACCGCTGGTAGCGGTT
TTTTTGTTTGCAAGCAGCAGATTACGCGCAGAAAAAAAGGATCTCAAGAAGATCCTTTGATCTTTTCTAC
GGGGTCTGACGCTCAGTGGAACGAAAACTCACGTTAAGGGATTTTGGTCATGAGATTATCAAAAAGGATC
TTCACCTAGATCCTTTTAAATTAAAAATGAAGTTTTAAATCAATCTAAAGTATATATGAGTAAACTTGGT
CTGACAGTTACCAATGCTTAATCAGTGAGGCACCTATCTCAGCGATCTGTCTATTTCGTTCATCCATAGT
TGCCTGACTCCCCGTCGTGTAGATAACTACGATACGGGAGGGCTTACCATCTGGCCCCAGTGCTGCAATG
ATACCGCGAGACCCACGCTCACCGGCTCCAGATTTATCAGCAATAAACCAGCCAGCCGGAAGGGCCGAGC
GCAGAAGTGGTCCTGCAACTTTATCCGCCTCCATCCAGTCTATTAATTGTTGCCGGGAAGCTAGAGTAAG
TAGTTCGCCAGTTAATAGTTTGCGCAACGTTGTTGCCATTGCTACAGGCATCGTGGTGTCACGCTCGTCG
TTTGGTATGGCTTCATTCAGCTCCGGTTCCCAACGATCAAGGCGAGTTACATGATCCCCCATGTTGTGCA
AAAAAGCGGTTAGCTCCTTCGGTCCTCCGATCGTTGTCAGAAGTAAGTTGGCCGCAGTGTTATCACTCAT
GGTTATGGCAGCACTGCATAATTCTCTTACTGTCATGCCATCCGTAAGATGCTTTTCTGTGACTGGTGAG
TACTCAACCAAGTCATTCTGAGAATAGTGTATGCGGCGACCGAGTTGCTCTTGCCCGGCGTCAATACGGG
ATAATACCGCGCCACATAGCAGAACTTTAAAAGTGCTCATCATTGGAAAACGTTCTTCGGGGCGAAAACT
CTCAAGGATCTTACCGCTGTTGAGATCCAGTTCGATGTAACCCACTCGTGCACCCAACTGATCTTCAGCA
TCTTTTACTTTCACCAGCGTTTCTGGGTGAGCAAAAACAGGAAGGCAAAATGCCGCAAAAAAGGGAATAA
GGGCGACACGGAAATGTTGAATACTCATACTCTTCCTTTTTCAATATTATTGAAGCATTTATCAGGGTTA
TTGTCTCATGAGCGGATACATATTTGAATGTATTTAGAAAAATAAACAAATAGGGGTTCCGCGCACATTT
CCCCGAAAAGTGCCACCTGACGTC
