Features (pLannotate 1.2.2; 22 found; start..end, strand, type, name):
      1..204     +  promoter       CMV promoter: human cytomegalovirus (CMV) immediate early promoter
    206..225     +  promoter       PLtetO-1 promoter (fragment): modified phage lambda PL promoter with tet operator sites (Lutz and Bujard, 1997)
    227..246     +  promoter       PLtetO-1 promoter (fragment): modified phage lambda PL promoter with tet operator sites (Lutz and Bujard, 1997)
    254..287     +  promoter       TRE3GV promoter (fragment): 3rd-generation Tet-responsive promoter that can be activated by binding of Tet-On® 3G, optimized for retroviral and lentiviral vectors
    547..2610    +  CDS            ORF24 (fragment): ORF24_HHV8P - Protein inferred from homology: Swiss-Prot protein existence level 3. From Human herpesvirus 8 type P (isolate GK18) (HHV-8) (Kaposi's sarcoma-associated herpesvirus).
   2744..2968    +  polyA_signal   bGH poly(A) signal: bovine growth hormone polyadenylation signal
   2972..2993    +  promoter       SV40 promoter (fragment): SV40 enhancer and early promoter
   3014..3442    +  rep_origin     f1 ori (sequence partly withheld): f1 bacteriophage origin of replication; arrow indicates direction of (+) strand synthesis
   3456..3785    +  promoter       SV40 promoter: SV40 enhancer and early promoter
   3833..3880    +  promoter       EM7 promoter: synthetic bacterial promoter&nbsp
   3899..4273    +  CDS            BleoR: antibiotic-binding protein; Sh ble from Streptoalloteichus hindustanus; confers resistance to bleomycin, phleomycin, and Zeocin™
   4283..4408    +  CDS            ble (fragment): BLE_KLEPN - Experimental evidence at protein level: Swiss-Prot protein existence level 1. Binding protein with a strong affinity to the bleomycin family of antibiotics. Binds to CL990; an antimitotic-antibiotic compound. From Klebsiella pneumoniae.
   4403..4524    +  polyA_signal   SV40 poly(A) signal: SV40 polyadenylation signal
   4597..4613    -  protein_bind   lac operator: The lac repressor binds to the lac operator to inhibit transcription in E. coli. This inhibition can be relieved by adding lactose or isopropyl-β-D-thiogalactopyranoside (IPTG). lac repressor encoded by lacI
   4621..4651    -  promoter       lac promoter: promoter for the E. coli lac operon
   4666..4687    -  protein_bind   CAP binding site: CAP binding activates transcription in the presence of cAMP. E. coli catabolite activator protein
   4700..4792    -  CDS            lacI (fragment): lac repressor; lacI; The lac repressor binds to the lac operator to inhibit transcription in E. coli. This inhibition can be relieved by adding lactose or isopropyl-β-D-thiogalactopyranoside (IPTG).
   4975..5563    -  rep_origin     ori: high-copy-number ColE1/pMB1/pBR322/pUC origin of replication
   5734..6594    -  CDS            AmpR: β-lactamase; bla; confers resistance to ampicillin, carbenicillin, and related antibiotics
   6595..6699    -  promoter       AmpR promoter: bla
   6758..6810    -  misc_feature   bom (fragment): basis of mobility region from pBR322
   6965..7344    +  enhancer       CMV enhancer: human cytomegalovirus immediate early enhancer
>Addgene plasmid #138453 | pcDNA4/TO-mu24-ORF24-2xStrep | addgene full sequence | sequence record 272880 | Addgene NGS Result
GTGATGCGGTTTTGGCAGTACATCAATGGGCGTGGATAGCGGTTTGACTCACGGGGATTTCCAAGTCTCC
ACCCCATTGACGTCAATGGGAGTTTGTTTTGGCACCAAAATCAACGGGACTTTCCAAAATGTCGTAACAA
CTCCGCCCCATTGACGCAAATGGGCGGTAGGCGTGTACGGTGGGAGGTCTATATAAGCAGAGCTCTCCCT
ATCAGTGATAGAGATCTCCCTATCAGTGATAGAGATCGTCGACGAGCTCGTTTAGTGAACCGTCAGATCG
CCTGGAGACGCCATCCACGCTGTTTTGACCTCCATAGAAGACACCGGGACCGATCCAGCCTCCGGACTCT
AGCGTTTAAACTTAAGCTTGGTACCGAGCTCGGATCCATGACAATATTCTTACCAGTATTCTGTGATTTG
CCAGAAGTATACCAAGATTGTGAATATGATGAGAATAGCCAACTGTCTATCTTATTCTGGATATCATCCA
ATACATATGAGGTAGTAGAGAATGTACAACAATTTAATATACTTGGTAAAGATTTAACATTCTGTTTATG
TAGAGCTTTAAGAAGACTGCTCCTGGGCATAAGACTGTACCCAACCTGCAATACTGAGTCTAACAGATAT
GTGGTTACCGGGGACAGATATGTGGGCAATGGTTTGGTGGTTAGTCCCACAGGTAGGCATATTCAGCGCA
TAGATACCTGCACCTATGTTCCAGTGATATACAGCTTTGAACAAACTGACGCACATTATGATGGCATGGG
ACCTGGAAAACTGAGGGCCTTGTATCATGAGCAATTATTTTTTAAAGGAATTGATTATTCCTTTGTATTT
TCCACCCTCATCAGATTTTTATCTATGAAACAGATAGATGAGTGTTACTACTCTTTTATCCATACTTTGG
AACCCTGGGCCAGGTCTGCTTGTAAAAAAAATTACTTGAAGCTTACTGAGAGCCTGAAGCATCTCTCGTT
TTCAATAATGCCACCCGCATCCCCAGACGCACAGCTACATTTTTTAAAGTTTAACATCGGCAGCTTCATG
GCCACGTGGGGGTGGCACGGAGAGCTGGTCTCGCTGCGCCGTGCCATCGCTCACAACGTAGAGCGACTGC
CCACCGTGCTGAAGAACCTGTCGAAACAGAGTAAGCACCAGGACGTCAAGGTTAACGGACGGGATCTGGT
GGGCTTTCAGCTGGCTCTAAACCAGCTCGTGTCCCGTCTGCACGTAAAAATCCAACGCAAGGACCCCGGA
CCAAAGCCATACAGGGTGGTCGTCAGTACCCCAGATTGTACCTACTATCTAGTGTATCCGGGCACACCGG
CCATCTACAGACTCGTCATGTGTATGGCAGTGGCAGACTGCATCGGCCACTCGTGCAGCGGACTGCACCC
CTGCGCAAACTTTTTAGGCACCCACGAGACACCGCGTCTCCTGGCGGCGACGCTTTCAAGAATCCGGTAC
GCGCCGAAAGACCGGCGAGCAGCCATGAAGGGAAATTTGCAGGCGTGCTTCCAACGATACGCGGCCACGG
ACGCGCGGACTCTGGGCAGCTCCACAGTGTCAGACATGCTGGAACCCACAAAACACGTCAGTTTGGAAAA
CTTCAAGATCACCATATTCAACACCAACATGGTGATTAACACTAAGATAAGCTGCCACGTTCCTAACACC
CTGCAAAAGACTATTTTAAACATCCCCAGATTGACCAACAATTTTGTTATACGAAAGTACTCCGTAAAGG
AACCTTCTTTTACCATAAGCGTGTTTTTTTCCGACAACATGTGTCAAGGCACCGCAATAAACATCAACAT
CAGTGGGGACATGCTGCACTTTCTCTTCGCAATGGGTACGCTGAAATGCTTTCTGCCAATCAGGCACATA
TTTCCTGTATCGATAGCAAATTGGAACTCCACGTTGGACCTGCACGGACTGGAAAACCAGTACATGGTGA
GAATGGGGCGAAAAAACGTATTTTGGACCACAAACTTTCCATCTGTGGTCTCCAGCAAGGATGGGCTAAA
CGTGTCCTGGTTTAAGGCCGCGACAGCCACGATTTCTAAAGTGTACGGGCAGCCTCTTGTGGAACAGATT
CGCCACGAGCTGGCGCCCATTCTCACGGACCAGCACGCGCGCATCGACGGAAACAAAAATAGAATATTCT
CCCTACTTGAGCACAGAAACCGTTCCCAAATACAGACGCTACACAAAAGGTTCCTGGAGTGTCTGGTGGA
ATGCTGTTCGTTTCTCAGGCTTGACGTGGCTTGCATTAGGCGAGCCGCCGCCCGGGGCCTGTTTGACTTC
TCAAAGAAGATAATCAGTCACACTAAAAGCAAACACGAGTGCGCAGTACTGGGATATAAAAAGTGTAACC
TAATCCCGAAAATCTATGCCCGAAACAAGAAGACCAGGCTAGACGAGTTGGGCCGCAATGCAAACTTCAT
TTCGTTCGTCGCCACCACGGGTCATCGGTTCGCCGCTCTAAAGCCACAAATTGTCCGTCACGCCATTCGC
AAACTAGGCCTGCACTGGCGCCACCGAACGGCCGCGTCCAACGAGCAGACACCGCCAGCCGATCCCCGCG
TACGTTGCGTCCGTCCGCTGCTCGAGGGAGGCGGTGGATGGAGCCACCCCCAGTTCGAGAAGGGCGGCGG
CAGCGGCGGCGGCAGCGGCGGCGGCAGCTGGAGCCACCCCCAGTTCGAGAAGGGGCCCGTTTAAACCCGC
TGATCAGCCTCGACTGTGCCTTCTAGTTGCCAGCCATCTGTTGTTTGCCCCTCCCCCGTGCCTTCCTTGA
CCCTGGAAGGTGCCACTCCCACTGTCCTTTCCTAATAAAATGAGGAAATTGCATCGCATTGTCTGAGTAG
GTGTCATTCTATTCTGGGGGGTGGGGTGGGGCAGGACAGCAAGGGGGAGGATTGGGAAGACAATAGCAGG
CATGCTGGGGATGCGGTGGGCTCTATGGCTTCTGAGGCGGAAAGAACCAGCTGGGGCTCTAGGGGGTATC
CCC
[124 nt withheld, positions 3014-3137]
C
[91 nt withheld, positions 3139-3229]
A
[49 nt withheld, positions 3231-3279]
CCTTTGACGTTGGAGTCCACGTTCTTT
[37 nt withheld, positions 3307-3343]
ACCCTATCTCGGTCTATTCTTTTGATTTATAAGGGATTTTGCCGATTTCGGCCTATTGGTTAAAAAATGA
GCTGATTTAACAAAAATTTAACGCGAATTAATTCTGTGGAATGTGTGTCAGTTAGGGTGTGGAAAGTCCC
CAGGCTCCCCAGCAGGCAGAAGTATGCAAAGCATGCATCTCAATTAGTCAGCAACCAGGTGTGGAAAGTC
CCCAGGCTCCCCAGCAGGCAGAAGTATGCAAAGCATGCATCTCAATTAGTCAGCAACCATAGTCCCGCCC
CTAACTCCGCCCATCCCGCCCCTAACTCCGCCCAGTTCCGCCCATTCTCCGCCCCATGGCTGACTAATTT
TTTTTATTTATGCAGAGGCCGAGGCCGCCTCTGCCTCTGAGCTATTCCAGAAGTAGTGAGGAGGCTTTTT
TGGAGGCCTAGGCTTTTGCAAAAAGCTCCCGGGAGCTTGTATATCCATTTTCGGATCTGATCAGCACGTG
TTGACAATTAATCATCGGCATAGTATATCGGCATAGTATAATACGACAAGGTGAGGAACTAAACCATGGC
CAAGTTGACCAGTGCCGTTCCGGTGCTCACCGCGCGCGACGTCGCCGGAGCGGTCGAGTTCTGGACCGAC
CGGCTCGGGTTCTCCCGGGACTTCGTGGAGGACGACTTCGCCGGTGTGGTCCGGGACGACGTGACCCTGT
TCATCAGCGCGGTCCAGGACCAGGTGGTGCCGGACAACACCCTGGCCTGGGTGTGGGTGCGCGGCCTGGA
CGAGCTGTACGCCGAGTGGTCGGAGGTCGTGTCCACGAACTTCCGGGACGCCTCCGGGCCGGCCATGACC
GAGATCGGCGAGCAGCCGTGGGGGCGGGAGTTCGCCCTGCGCGACCCGGCCGGCAACTGCGTGCACTTCG
TGGCCGAGGAGCAGGACTGACACGTGCTACGAGATTTCGATTCCACCGCCGCCTTCTATGAAAGGTTGGG
CTTCGGAATCGTTTTCCGGGACGCCGGCTGGATGATCCTCCAGCGCGGGGATCTCATGCTGGAGTTCTTC
GCCCACCCCAACTTGTTTATTGCAGCTTATAATGGTTACAAATAAAGCAATAGCATCACAAATTTCACAA
ATAAAGCATTTTTTTCACTGCATTCTAGTTGTGGTTTGTCCAAACTCATCAATGTATCTTATCATGTCTG
TATACCGTCGACCTCTAGCTAGAGCTTGGCGTAATCATGGTCATAGCTGTTTCCTGTGTGAAATTGTTAT
CCGCTCACAATTCCACACAACATACGAGCCGGAAGCATAAAGTGTAAAGCCTGGGGTGCCTAATGAGTGA
GCTAACTCACATTAATTGCGTTGCGCTCACTGCCCGCTTTCCAGTCGGGAAACCTGTCGTGCCAGCTGCA
TTAATGAATCGGCCAACGCGCGGGGAGAGGCGGTTTGCGTATTGGGCGCTCTTCCGCTTCCTCGCTCACT
GACTCGCTGCGCTCGGTCGTTCGGCTGCGGCGAGCGGTATCAGCTCACTCAAAGGCGGTAATACGGTTAT
CCACAGAATCAGGGGATAACGCAGGAAAGAACATGTGAGCAAAAGGCCAGCAAAAGGCCAGGAACCGTAA
AAAGGCCGCGTTGCTGGCGTTTTTCCATAGGCTCCGCCCCCCTGACGAGCATCACAAAAATCGACGCTCA
AGTCAGAGGTGGCGAAACCCGACAGGACTATAAAGATACCAGGCGTTTCCCCCTGGAAGCTCCCTCGTGC
GCTCTCCTGTTCCGACCCTGCCGCTTACCGGATACCTGTCCGCCTTTCTCCCTTCGGGAAGCGTGGCGCT
TTCTCATAGCTCACGCTGTAGGTATCTCAGTTCGGTGTAGGTCGTTCGCTCCAAGCTGGGCTGTGTGCAC
GAACCCCCCGTTCAGCCCGACCGCTGCGCCTTATCCGGTAACTATCGTCTTGAGTCCAACCCGGTAAGAC
ACGACTTATCGCCACTGGCAGCAGCCACTGGTAACAGGATTAGCAGAGCGAGGTATGTAGGCGGTGCTAC
AGAGTTCTTGAAGTGGTGGCCTAACTACGGCTACACTAGAAGAACAGTATTTGGTATCTGCGCTCTGCTG
AAGCCAGTTACCTTCGGAAAAAGAGTTGGTAGCTCTTGATCCGGCAAACAAACCACCGCTGGTAGCGGTG
GTTTTTTTGTTTGCAAGCAGCAGATTACGCGCAGAAAAAAAGGATCTCAAGAAGATCCTTTGATCTTTTC
TACGGGGTCTGACGCTCAGTGGAACGAAAACTCACGTTAAGGGATTTTGGTCATGAGATTATCAAAAAGG
ATCTTCACCTAGATCCTTTTAAATTAAAAATGAAGTTTTAAATCAATCTAAAGTATATATGAGTAAACTT
GGTCTGACAGTTACCAATGCTTAATCAGTGAGGCACCTATCTCAGCGATCTGTCTATTTCGTTCATCCAT
AGTTGCCTGACTCCCCGTCGTGTAGATAACTACGATACGGGAGGGCTTACCATCTGGCCCCAGTGCTGCA
ATGATACCGCGAGACCCACGCTCACCGGCTCCAGATTTATCAGCAATAAACCAGCCAGCCGGAAGGGCCG
AGCGCAGAAGTGGTCCTGCAACTTTATCCGCCTCCATCCAGTCTATTAATTGTTGCCGGGAAGCTAGAGT
AAGTAGTTCGCCAGTTAATAGTTTGCGCAACGTTGTTGCCATTGCTACAGGCATCGTGGTGTCACGCTCG
TCGTTTGGTATGGCTTCATTCAGCTCCGGTTCCCAACGATCAAGGCGAGTTACATGATCCCCCATGTTGT
GCAAAAAAGCGGTTAGCTCCTTCGGTCCTCCGATCGTTGTCAGAAGTAAGTTGGCCGCAGTGTTATCACT
CATGGTTATGGCAGCACTGCATAATTCTCTTACTGTCATGCCATCCGTAAGATGCTTTTCTGTGACTGGT
GAGTACTCAACCAAGTCATTCTGAGAATAGTGTATGCGGCGACCGAGTTGCTCTTGCCCGGCGTCAATAC
GGGATAATACCGCGCCACATAGCAGAACTTTAAAAGTGCTCATCATTGGAAAACGTTCTTCGGGGCGAAA
ACTCTCAAGGATCTTACCGCTGTTGAGATCCAGTTCGATGTAACCCACTCGTGCACCCAACTGATCTTCA
GCATCTTTTACTTTCACCAGCGTTTCTGGGTGAGCAAAAACAGGAAGGCAAAATGCCGCAAAAAAGGGAA
TAAGGGCGACACGGAAATGTTGAATACTCATACTCTTCCTTTTTCAATATTATTGAAGCATTTATCAGGG
TTATTGTCTCATGAGCGGATACATATTTGAATGTATTTAGAAAAATAAACAAATAGGGGTTCCGCGCACA
TTTCCCCGAAAAGTGCCACCTGACGTCGACGGATCGGGAGATCTCCCGATCCCCTATGGTGCACTCTCAG
TACAATCTGCTCTGATGCCGCATAGTTAAGCCAGTATCTGCTCCCTGCTTGTGTGTTGGAGGTCGCTGAG
TAGTGCGCGAGCAAAATTTAAGCTACAACAAGGCAAGGCTTGACCGACAATTGCATGAAGAATCTGCTTA
GGGTTAGGCGTTTTGCGCTGCTTCGCGATGTACGGGCCAGATATACGCGTTGACATTGATTATTGACTAG
TTATTAATAGTAATCAATTACGGGGTCATTAGTTCATAGCCCATATATGGAGTTCCGCGTTACATAACTT
ACGGTAAATGGCCCGCCTGGCTGACCGCCCAACGACCCCCGCCCATTGACGTCAATAATGACGTATGTTC
CCATAGTAACGCCAATAGGGACTTTCCATTGACGTCAATGGGTGGAGTATTTACGGTAAACTGCCCACTT
GGCAGTACATCAAGTGTATCATATGCCAAGTACGCCCCCTATTGACGTCAATGACGGTAAATGGCCCGCC
TGGCATTATGCCCAGTACATGACCTTATGGGACTTTCCTACTTGGCAGTACATCTACGTATTAGTCATCG
CTATTACCATG
